Addgene plasmid #52314: GP1BBm-bio-His
Purpose: Expresses full-length Platelet glycoprotein Ib beta chain precursor monomer ectodomain in mammalian cells. C-terminal rat Cd4d3+4 tag, biotinylation sequence and His tag.
Depositing lab: Gavin Wright. Depositing organization: Wellcome Sanger Institute. Publication: A human platelet receptor protein microarray identifies FcepsilonR1alpha as an activating PEAR1 ligand. Sun Y, Vandenbriele C, Kauskot A, Verhamme P, Hoylaerts MF, Wright GJ. Mol Cell Proteomics. 2015 Feb 23. pii: mcp.M114.046946. 10.1074/mcp.M114.046946 PubMed 25713122.
Backbone
  Vector backbone: pTT3
  Backbone manufacturer: Yves Durocher, NRC
  Backbone size w/o insert (bp): 6618
  Total vector size (bp): 7073
  Modifications to backbone: Rat CD4 d3+4, enzymatic biotinylation sequence, linker and His tag (CD4d3+4-BioLHis).
  Vector type: Mammalian Expression
Growth in bacteria
  Bacterial resistance: Ampicillin, 100 μg/mL
  Growth temperature: 37°C
  Growth strain: Top10
  Copy number: High Copy
Gene/Insert
  Gene/Insert name: GP1BBm (alt name: Platelet glycoprotein Ib beta chain precursor monomer)
  Species: H. sapiens (human)
  Insert size (bp): 455
  Entrez Gene: GP1BB (a.k.a. BDPLT1, BS, CD42C, GPIBB, GPIbbeta)
  Promoter: CMV
  Tag / fusion protein: rat CD4 d3+4 (C terminal on backbone); enzymatic biotinylation sequence (C terminal on backbone); His tag (C terminal on backbone)
  Cloning method: Restriction Enzyme; 5′ cloning site NotI (not destroyed); 3′ cloning site AscI (not destroyed)
  Sequencing primers: 5′ CMV-fwd
Resource information
  A portion of this plasmid was derived from a plasmid made by: Insert was chemically synthesised.
Terms and licenses: Academic/Nonprofit Terms; Industry Terms: Not Available to Industry
Depositor comments: Article ref 76
How to cite: GP1BBm-bio-His was a gift from Gavin Wright (Addgene plasmid # 52314 ; http://n2t.net/addgene:52314 ; RRID:Addgene_52314)
