[The description below was written by a language model from this plasmid's Addgene catalogue record and pLannotate feature annotations shown in this document.]
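Description:
GP1BBm-bio-His is a mammalian expression plasmid built on the pTT3 backbone for producing the soluble extracellular region of human platelet glycoprotein Ib beta chain (GP1BB, also known as CD42C) as a tagged, monomeric recombinant protein. It is maintained in E. coli at high copy through a ColE1/pUC-type origin with ampicillin selection (AmpR, β-lactamase). The backbone also carries a fragment of the Epstein-Barr virus oriP, which in EBNA1-expressing cell lines supports episomal retention and thereby boosts yields in transient transfection. Short annotated lac, tet and bla fragments appear to be cloning remnants rather than functional parts.

The expression cassette is driven by the CMV immediate-early enhancer and promoter. These are followed by adenovirus-derived leader and splice sequences and a chimeric intron fragment, elements that typically improve transcript processing and translation; the annotated adenoviral terminal protein fragment on the opposite strand probably just reflects this adenoviral sequence. The chemically synthesised GP1BB ectodomain insert, about 455 bp, sits between retained NotI and AscI sites. A partial match to an immunoglobulin heavy chain signal sequence is annotated just upstream, although the catalogue describes the insert as the precursor form. The ectodomain is joined directly at its C terminus to backbone-encoded rat CD4 domains 3 and 4, then an enzymatic biotinylation sequence, a linker and a His tag, with a rabbit β-globin polyadenylation signal ending the transcript. The biotinylation and His tags are listed in the catalogue but not annotated separately in the feature table.

The CD4 tag provides a common antibody epitope, the biotin acceptor allows oriented capture on streptavidin, and the His tag allows affinity purification. The associated work used such proteins in a human platelet receptor protein microarray to screen for extracellular receptor–ligand interactions.
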