Features (pLannotate 1.2.2; 19 found; start..end, strand, type, name):
    713..768     +  polyA_signal   β-globin poly(A) signal: rabbit β-globin polyadenylation signal (Gil and Proudfoot, 1987)
   1282..2963    -  rep_origin     oriP (fragment): Epstein-Barr virus oriP replication origin (Yates et al., 2000)
   3090..3194    +  promoter       AmpR promoter: bla
   3195..4055    +  CDS            AmpR: β-lactamase; bla; confers resistance to ampicillin, carbenicillin, and related antibiotics
   4226..4814    +  rep_origin     ori: high-copy-number ColE1/pMB1/pBR322/pUC origin of replication
   4997..5089    +  CDS            lacI (fragment): lac repressor; lacI; The lac repressor binds to the lac operator to inhibit transcription in E. coli. This inhibition can be relieved by adding lactose or isopropyl-β-D-thiogalactopyranoside (IPTG).
   5102..5123    +  protein_bind   CAP binding site: CAP binding activates transcription in the presence of cAMP. E. coli catabolite activator protein
   5138..5168    +  promoter       lac promoter: promoter for the E. coli lac operon
   5176..5192    +  protein_bind   lac operator: The lac repressor binds to the lac operator to inhibit transcription in E. coli. This inhibition can be relieved by adding lactose or isopropyl-β-D-thiogalactopyranoside (IPTG). lac repressor encoded by lacI
   5262..5278    +  promoter       tet promoter (fragment): E. coli promoter for tetracycline efflux protein gene
   5288..5313    -  CDS            bla(M) (fragment): β-lactamase lacking the signal sequence; bla(M); allows cytosolic expression of β-lactamase
   5487..5866    +  enhancer       CMV enhancer: human cytomegalovirus immediate early enhancer
   5868..6067    +  promoter       CMV promoter: human cytomegalovirus (CMV) immediate early promoter
   6135..6173    +  misc_feature   Ad SA (fragment): adenovirus major late transcript splice acceptor (Friedrich and Soriano, 1991)
   6206..6415    -  CDS            PTP (fragment): TERM_ADE02 - Experimental evidence at protein level: Swiss-Prot protein existence level 1. Protein covalently bound to the viral DNA that acts as a primer for viral genomic replication by DNA strand displacement. Assembles on the viral origin of replication in an initiation complex with viral polymerase, DBP, host NFIA and host POU2F1/OCT1. During initiation, the polymerase covalently couples the first dCTP with Ser- 580 of pTP. The terminal protein stimulates the template activity over 20 fold compared to protein-free templates. Neo-synthesized viral genomes are linked to two preterminal prot
   6446..6535    +  intron         chimeric intron (fragment): chimera between introns from adenovirus and immunoglobulin heavy chain genes
   6554..6600    +  CDS            IgH signal sequence (fragment): signal sequence from the mouse immunoglobulin heavy chain variable region
   6631..7065    +  CDS            GP1BB (fragment): GP1BB_HUMAN - Experimental evidence at protein level: Swiss-Prot protein existence level 1. Gp-Ib, a surface membrane protein of platelets, participates in the formation of platelet plugs by binding to von Willebrand factor, which is already bound to the subendothelium. From Homo sapiens (Human).
   7066..553     +  CDS            Cd4 (fragment) (across the origin): CD4_RAT - Experimental evidence at protein level: Swiss-Prot protein existence level 1. Integral membrane glycoprotein that plays an essential role in the immune response and serves multiple functions in responses against both external and internal offenses. In T-cells, functions primarily as a coreceptor for MHC class II molecule:peptide complex. The antigens presented by class II peptides are derived from extracellular proteins while class I peptides are derived from cytosolic proteins. Interacts simultaneously with the T-cell receptor (TCR) and the MHC class II presented by antigen presenti
>Addgene plasmid #52314 | GP1BBm-bio-His | depositor full sequence | sequence record 80944 | GP1BBm-bio-His sequence 7073 bps
GTCGACCTCCATCACGGCCTATAAGAGTGAGGGGGAGTCAGCGGAGTTCTCCTTCCCACTCAACCTTGGA
GAGGAAAGCCTGCAGGGAGAGTTGAGATGGAAGGCAGAGAAGGCTCCTTCTTCCCAGTCCTGGATCACCT
TCTCCCTAAAGAACCAAAAGGTGTCTGTGCAGAAGTCTACTAGCAACCCCAAGTTCCAGCTGTCCGAAAC
GCTCCCACTCACCCTTCAGATACCCCAGGTCTCCCTTCAGTTTGCTGGTTCTGGCAACCTGACCCTGACT
CTGGACAGAGGGATACTGTATCAGGAAGTGAACCTGGTGGTGATGAAAGTGACTCAGCCCGACAGCAACA
CTTTGACCTGTGAGGTGATGGGACCCACCTCACCCAAGATGAGACTGATCTTGAAGCAGGAGAATCAGGA
GGCCAGGGTCTCCAGGCAGGAGAAAGTGATTCAAGTGCAGGCCCCTGAAGCAGGGGTGTGGCAATGTCTA
CTGAGTGAAGGTGAAGAGGTCAAGATGGACTCCAAGATCCAGGTTTTATCCAAAGGGTTGAATTCCGGCA
GCCTGCACCACATCCTGGACGCCCAGAAGATGCTGTGGAACCACAGGGACAGGAACCTGCCTCCTCTGGC
CCCTCTGGGCCCCCACCACCATCACCACCATTGAGTCTAGACACGTGATTAATTAAGGATCCCCCGACCT
CGACCTCTGGCTAATAAAGGAAATTTATTTTCATTGCAATAGTGTGTTGGAATTTTTTGTGTCTCTCACT
CGGAAGGACATATGGGAGGGCAAATCATTTGGTCGAGATCCCTCGGAGATCTCTAGCTAGAGGATCGATC
CCCGCCCCGGACGAACTAAACCTGACTACGACATCTCTGCCCCTTCTTCGCGGGGCAGTGCATGTAATCC
CTTCAGTTGGTTGGTACAACTTGCCAACTGGGCCCTGTTCCACATGTGACACGGGGGGGGACCAAACACA
AAGGGGTTCTCTGACTGTAGTTGACATCCTTATAAATGGATGTGCACATTTGCCAACACTGAGTGGCTTT
CATCCTGGAGCAGACTTTGCAGTCTGTGGACTGCAACACAACATTGCCTTTATGTGTAACTCTTGGCTGA
AGCTCTTACACCAATGCTGGGGGACATGTACCTCCCAGGGGCCCAGGAAGACTACGGGAGGCTACACCAA
CGTCAATCAGAGGGGCCTGTGTAGCTACCGATAAGCGGACCCTCAAGAGGGCATTAGCAATAGTGTTTAT
AAGGCCCCCTTGTTAACCCTAAACGGGTAGCATATGCTTCCCGGGTAGTAGTATATACTATCCAGACTAA
CCCTAATTCAATAGCATATGTTACCCAACGGGAAGCATATGCTATCGAATTAGGGTTAGTAAAAGGGTCC
TAAGGAACAGCGATATCTCCCACCCCATGAGCTGTCACGGTTTTATTTACATGGGGTCAGGATTCCACGA
GGGTAGTGAACCATTTTAGTCACAAGGGCAGTGGCTGAAGATCAAGGAGCGGGCAGTGAACTCTCCTGAA
TCTTCGCCTGCTTCTTCATTCTCCTTCGTTTAGCTAATAGAATAACTGCTGAGTTGTGAACAGTAAGGTG
TATGTGAGGTGCTCGAAAACAAGGTTTCAGGTGACGCCCCCAGAATAAAATTTGGACGGGGGGTTCAGTG
GTGGCATTGTGCTATGACACCAATATAACCCTCACAAACCCCTTGGGCAATAAATACTAGTGTAGGAATG
AAACATTCTGAATATCTTTAACAATAGAAATCCATGGGGTGGGGACAAGCCGTAAAGACTGGATGTCCAT
CTCACACGAATTTATGGCTATGGGCAACACATAATCCTAGTGCAATATGATACTGGGGTTATTAAGATGT
GTCCCAGGCAGGGACCAAGACAGGTGAACCATGTTGTTACACTCTATTTGTAACAAGGGGAAAGAGAGTG
GACGCCGACAGCAGCGGACTCCACTGGTTGTCTCTAACACCCCCGAAAATTAAACGGGGCTCCACGCCAA
TGGGGCCCATAAACAAAGACAAGTGGCCACTCTTTTTTTTGAAATTGTGGAGTGGGGGCACGCGTCAGCC
CCCACACGCCGCCCTGCGGTTTTGGACTGTAAAATAAGGGTGTAATAACTTGGCTGATTGTAACCCCGCT
AACCACTGCGGTCAAACCACTTGCCCACAAAACCACTAATGGCACCCCGGGGAATACCTGCATAAGTAGG
TGGGCGGGCCAAGATAGGGGCGCGATTGCTGCGATCTGGAGGACAAATTACACACACTTGCGCCTGAGCG
CCAAGCACAGGGTTGTTGGTCCTCATATTCACGAGGTCGCTGAGAGCACGGTGGGCTAATGTTGCCATGG
GTAGCATATACTACCCAAATATCTGGATAGCATATGCTATCCTAATCTATATCTGGGTAGCATAGGCTAT
CCTAATCTATATCTGGGTAGCATATGCTATCCTAATCTATATCTGGGTAGTATATGCTATCCTAATTTAT
ATCTGGGTAGCATAGGCTATCCTAATCTATATCTGGGTAGCATATGCTATCCTAATCTATATCTGGGTAG
TATATGCTATCCTAATCTGTATCCGGGTAGCATATGCTATCCTAATAGAGATTAGGGTAGTATATGCTAT
CCTAATTTATATCTGGGTAGCATATACTACCCAAATATCTGGATAGCATATGCTATCCTAATCTATATCT
GGGTAGCATATGCTATCCTAATCTATATCTGGGTAGCATAGGCTATCCTAATCTATATCTGGGTAGCATA
TGCTATCCTAATCTATATCTGGGTAGTATATGCTATCCTAATTTATATCTGGGTAGCATAGGCTATCCTA
ATCTATATCTGGGTAGCATATGCTATCCTAATCTATATCTGGGTAGTATATGCTATCCTAATCTGTATCC
GGGTAGCATATGCTATCCTCATGATAAGCTGTCAAACATGAGAATTTTCTTGAAGACGAAAGGGCCTCGT
GATACGCCTATTTTTATAGGTTAATGTCATGATAATAATGGTTTCTTAGACGTCAGGTGGCACTTTTCGG
GGAAATGTGCGCGGAACCCCTATTTGTTTATTTTTCTAAATACATTCAAATATGTATCCGCTCATGAGAC
AATAACCCTGATAAATGCTTCAATAATATTGAAAAAGGAAGAGTATGAGTATTCAACATTTCCGTGTCGC
CCTTATTCCCTTTTTTGCGGCATTTTGCCTTCCTGTTTTTGCTCACCCAGAAACGCTGGTGAAAGTAAAA
GATGCTGAAGATCAGTTGGGTGCACGAGTGGGTTACATCGAACTGGATCTCAACAGCGGTAAGATCCTTG
AGAGTTTTCGCCCCGAAGAACGTTTTCCAATGATGAGCACTTTTAAAGTTCTGCTATGTGGCGCGGTATT
ATCCCGTGTTGACGCCGGGCAAGAGCAACTCGGTCGCCGCATACACTATTCTCAGAATGACTTGGTTGAG
TACTCACCAGTCACAGAAAAGCATCTTACGGATGGCATGACAGTAAGAGAATTATGCAGTGCTGCCATAA
CCATGAGTGATAACACTGCGGCCAACTTACTTCTGACAACGATCGGAGGACCGAAGGAGCTAACCGCTTT
TTTGCACAACATGGGGGATCATGTAACTCGCCTTGATCGTTGGGAACCGGAGCTGAATGAAGCCATACCA
AACGACGAGCGTGACACCACGATGCCTGCAGCAATGGCAACAACGTTGCGCAAACTATTAACTGGCGAAC
TACTTACTCTAGCTTCCCGGCAACAATTAATAGACTGGATGGAGGCGGATAAAGTTGCAGGACCACTTCT
GCGCTCGGCCCTTCCGGCTGGCTGGTTTATTGCTGATAAATCTGGAGCCGGTGAGCGTGGGTCTCGCGGT
ATCATTGCAGCACTGGGGCCAGATGGTAAGCCCTCCCGTATCGTAGTTATCTACACGACGGGGAGTCAGG
CAACTATGGATGAACGAAATAGACAGATCGCTGAGATAGGTGCCTCACTGATTAAGCATTGGTAACTGTC
AGACCAAGTTTACTCATATATACTTTAGATTGATTTAAAACTTCATTTTTAATTTAAAAGGATCTAGGTG
AAGATCCTTTTTGATAATCTCATGACCAAAATCCCTTAACGTGAGTTTTCGTTCCACTGAGCGTCAGACC
CCGTAGAAAAGATCAAAGGATCTTCTTGAGATCCTTTTTTTCTGCGCGTAATCTGCTGCTTGCAAACAAA
AAAACCACCGCTACCAGCGGTGGTTTGTTTGCCGGATCAAGAGCTACCAACTCTTTTTCCGAAGGTAACT
GGCTTCAGCAGAGCGCAGATACCAAATACTGTTCTTCTAGTGTAGCCGTAGTTAGGCCACCACTTCAAGA
ACTCTGTAGCACCGCCTACATACCTCGCTCTGCTAATCCTGTTACCAGTGGCTGCTGCCAGTGGCGATAA
GTCGTGTCTTACCGGGTTGGACTCAAGACGATAGTTACCGGATAAGGCGCAGCGGTCGGGCTGAACGGGG
GGTTCGTGCACACAGCCCAGCTTGGAGCGAACGACCTACACCGAACTGAGATACCTACAGCGTGAGCTAT
GAGAAAGCGCCACGCTTCCCGAAGGGAGAAAGGCGGACAGGTATCCGGTAAGCGGCAGGGTCGGAACAGG
AGAGCGCACGAGGGAGCTTCCAGGGGGAAACGCCTGGTATCTTTATAGTCCTGTCGGGTTTCGCCACCTC
TGACTTGAGCGTCGATTTTTGTGATGCTCGTCAGGGGGGCGGAGCCTATGGAAAAACGCCAGCAACGCGG
CCTTTTTACGGTTCCTGGCCTTTTGCTGGCCTTTTGCTCACATGTTCTTTCCTGCGTTATCCCCTGATTC
TGTGGATAACCGTATTACCGCCTTTGAGTGAGCTGATACCGCTCGCCGCAGCCGAACGACCGAGCGCAGC
GAGTCAGTGAGCGAGGAAGCGGAAGAGCGCCCAATACGCAAACCGCCTCTCCCCGCGCGTTGGCCGATTC
ATTAATGCAGCTGGCACGACAGGTTTCCCGACTGGAAAGCGGGCAGTGAGCGCAACGCAATTAATGTGAG
TTAGCTCACTCATTAGGCACCCCAGGCTTTACACTTTATGCTTCCGGCTCGTATGTTGTGTGGAATTGTG
AGCGGATAACAATTTCACACAGGAAACAGCTATGACCATGATTACGCCAAGCTCTAGCTAGAGGTCGACC
AATTCTCATGTTTGACAGCTTATCATCGCAGATCCGGGCAACGTTGTTGCCATTGCTGCAGGCGCAGAAC
TGGTAGGTATGGAAGATCTATACATTGAATCAATATTGGCAATTAGCCATATTAGTCATTGGTTATATAG
CATAAATCAATATTGGCTATTGGCCATTGCATACGTTGTATCTATATCATAATATGTACATTTATATTGG
CTCATGTCCAATATGACCGCCATGTTGACATTGATTATTGACTAGTTATTAATAGTAATCAATTACGGGG
TCATTAGTTCATAGCCCATATATGGAGTTCCGCGTTACATAACTTACGGTAAATGGCCCGCCTGGCTGAC
CGCCCAACGACCCCCGCCCATTGACGTCAATAATGACGTATGTTCCCATAGTAACGCCAATAGGGACTTT
CCATTGACGTCAATGGGTGGAGTATTTACGGTAAACTGCCCACTTGGCAGTACATCAAGTGTATCATATG
CCAAGTCCGCCCCCTATTGACGTCAATGACGGTAAATGGCCCGCCTGGCATTATGCCCAGTACATGACCT
TACGGGACTTTCCTACTTGGCAGTACATCTACGTATTAGTCATCGCTATTACCATGGTGATGCGGTTTTG
GCAGTACACCAATGGGCGTGGATAGCGGTTTGACTCACGGGGATTTCCAAGTCTCCACCCCATTGACGTC
AATGGGAGTTTGTTTTGGCACCAAAATCAACGGGACTTTCCAAAATGTCGTAATAACCCCGCCCCGTTGA
CGCAAATGGGCGGTAGGCGTGTACGGTGGGAGGTCTATATAAGCAGAGCTCGTTTAGTGAACCGTCAGAT
CCTCACTCTCTTCCGCATCGCTGTCTGCGAGGGCCAGCTGTTGGGCTCGCGGTTGAGGACAAACTCTTCG
CGGTCTTTCCAGTACTCTTGGATCGGAAACCCGTCGGCCTCCGAACGGTACTCCGCCACCGAGGGACCTG
AGCGAGTCCGCATCGACCGGATCGGAAAACCTCTCGAGAAAGGCGTCTAACCAGTCACAGTCGCAAGGTA
GGCTGAGCACCGTGGCGGGCGGCAGCGGGTGGCGGTCGGGGTTGTTTCTGGCGGAGGTGCTGCTGATGAT
GTAATTAAAGTAGGCGGTCTTGAGACGGCGGATGGTCGAGGTGAGGTGTGGCAGGCTTGAGATCCAGCTG
TTGGGGTGAGTACTCCCTCTCAAAAGCGGGCATTACTTCTGCGCTAAGATTGTCAGTTTCCAAAAACGAG
GAGGATTTGATATTCACCTGGCCCGATCTGGCCATACACTTGAGTGACAATGACATCCACTTTGCCTTTC
TCTCCACAGGTGTCCACTCCCAGGTCCAAGTTTAAACTGCGGCCGCCACCATGGGCTCTGGACCTAGAGG
CGCCCTGAGCCTGCTGCTGCTCCTGCTGGCCCCTCCTTCTAGACCAGCCGCCGGTTGCCCTGCCCCTTGT
AGCTGTGCCGGCACCCTGGTGGATTGCGGCAGAAGAGGCCTGACCTGGGCCAGCCTGCCTACCGCCTTCC
CCGTGGACACCACCGAGCTGGTGCTGACCGGCAACAACCTGACAGCCCTGCCCCCTGGACTGCTGGATGC
TCTGCCCGCCCTGAGAACAGCCCACCTGGGCGCCAACCCTTGGAGATGCGACTGCCGGCTGGTGCCTCTG
AGAGCCTGGCTGGCCGGCAGACCTGAGAGAGCCCCCTACCGGGATCTGAGATGCGTGGCTCCTCCAGCCC
TGAGAGGCAGACTGCTGCCCTACCTGGCCGAGGATGAGCTGAGAGCCGCCTGTGCCCCAGGACCTGGCGC
GCC
