>Addgene plasmid #52314 | GP1BBm-bio-His | addgene partial sequence | sequence record 93959 | pMT2-F 5'-TTGCCTTTCTCTCCACAGGT-3'
GCGGCCGCCACCATGGGCTCTGGACCTAGAGGCGCCCTGAGCCTGCTGCTGCTCCTGCTGGCCCCTCCTT
CTAGACCAGCCGCCGGTTGCCCTGCCCCTTGTAGCTGTGCCGGCACCCTGGTGGATTGCGGCAGAAGAGG
CCTGACCTGGGCCAGCCTGCCTACCGCCTTCCCCGTGGACACCACCGAGCTGGTGCTGACCGGCAACAAC
CTGACAGCCCTGCCCCCTGGACTGCTGGATGCTCTGCCCGCCCTGAGAACAGCCCACCTGGGCGCCAACC
CTTGGAGATGCGACTGCCGGCTGGTGCCTCTGAGAGCCTGGCTGGCCGGCAGACCTGAGAGAGCCCCCTA
CCGGGATCTGAGATGCGTGGCTCCTCCAGCCCTGAGAGGCAGACTGCTGCCCTACCTGGCCGAGGATGAG
CTGAGAGCCGCCTGTGCCCCAGGACCTGGCGCGCCGTCGACCTCCATCACGGCCTATAAGAGTGAGGGGG
AGTCAGCGGAGTTCTCCTTCCCACTCAACCTTGGAGAGGAAAGCCTGCAGGGAGAGTTGAGATGGAAGGC
AGAGAAGGCTCCTTCTTCCCAGTCCTGGATCACCTTCTCCCTAAAGAACCAAAAGGTGTCTGTGCAGAAG
TCTACTAGCAACCCCAAGTTCCAGCTGTCCGAAACGCTCCCACTCACCCTTCAGATACCCCAGGTCTCCC
TTCAGTTTGCTGGTTCTGGCAACCTGACCCTGACTCTGGACAGAGGGATACTGTATCAGGAAGTGAACCT
GGTGGTGATGAAAGTGACTCAGCCCGACAGCAACACTTTGACCTGTGAGGTGATGGGACCCACCTCACCC
AAGATGAGACTGATCTTGAAGCAGGAGAATCAGGAGGCCAGGGTCTCCAGGCAGGA
