>Addgene plasmid #52314 | GP1BBm-bio-His | addgene partial sequence | sequence record 94098 | rb_glob_PA_term-R 5'-CCCATATGTCCTTCCGAGTG-3'
AATAAATTTCCTTTATTAGCCAGAGGTCGAGGTCGGGGGATCCTTAATTAATCACGTGTCTAGACTCAAT
GGTGGTGATGGTGGTGGGGGCCCAGAGGGGCCAGAGGAGGCAGGTTCCTGTCCCTGTGGTTCCACAGCAT
CTTCTGGGCGTCCAGGATGTGGTGCAGGCTGCCGGAATTCAACCCTTTGGATAAAACCTGGATCTTGGAG
TCCATCTTGACCTCTTCACCTTCACTCAGTAGACATTGCCACACCCCTGCTTCAGGGGCCTGCACTTGAA
TCACTTTCTCCTGCCTGGAGACCCTGGCCTCCTGATTCTCCTGCTTCAAGATCAGTCTCATCTTGGGTGA
GGTGGGTCCCATCACCTCACAGGTCAAAGTGTTGCTGTCGGGCTGAGTCACTTTCATCACCACCAGGTTC
ACTTCCTGATACAGTATCCCTCTGTCCAGAGTCAGGGTCAGGTTGCCAGAACCAGCAAACTGAAGGGAGA
CCTGGGGTATCTGAAGGGTGAGTGGGAGCGTTTCGGACAGCTGGAACTTGGGGTTGCTAGTAGACTTCTG
CACAGACACCTTTTGGTTCTTTAGGGAGAAGGTGATCCAGGACTGGGAAGAAGGAGCCTTCTCTGCCTTC
CATCTCAACTCTCCCTGCAGGCTTTCCTCTCCAAGGTTGAGTGGGAAGGAGAACTCCGCTGACTCCCCCT
CACTCTTATAGGCCGTGATGGAGGTCGACGGCGCGCCAGGTCCTGGGGCACAGGCGGCTCTCAGCTCATC
CTCGGCCAGGTAGGGCAGCAGTCTGCCTCTCAGGGCTGGAGGA
